Addgene plasmid #118272: pAAV-DYRK1A-2A-mCherry
Purpose: Expresses mouse DYRK1A tagged with 2A peptide at it's C-terminus and mCherry in mammalian cells.
Depositing lab: Vance Lemmon. Depositing organization: University of Miami. Publication: Dyrk kinases regulate phosphorylation of doublecortin, cytoskeletal organization, and neuronal morphology. Slepak TI, Salay LD, Lemmon VP, Bixby JL. Cytoskeleton (Hoboken). 2012 Jul;69(7):514-27. doi: 10.1002/cm.21021. Epub 2012 Mar 7. PubMed 22359282.
Backbone
  Vector backbone: pAAV-2A-mCherry
  Backbone size w/o insert (bp): 5394
  Total vector size (bp): 7656
  Vector type: Mammalian Expression, AAV
Growth in bacteria
  Bacterial resistance: Ampicillin, 100 μg/mL
  Growth temperature: 37°C
  Growth strain: NEB Stable
  Copy number: High Copy
Gene/Insert
  Gene/Insert name: dual-specificity tyrosine-(Y)-phosphorylation regulated kinase 1a (alt name: DYRK1A)
  Species: M. musculus (mouse)
  Insert size (bp): 2262
  GenBank ID: NM_001347731.1
  Entrez Gene: Dyrk1a (a.k.a. 2310043O08Rik, D16Ertd272e, D16Ertd493e, Dyrk, Gm10783, Mnbh, Mp86, mmb)
  Promoter: CMV with beta global intron
  Tag / fusion protein: 2A peptide (C terminal on insert); mCherry (C terminal on backbone)
  Cloning method: Restriction Enzyme; 5′ cloning site EcoRI (not destroyed); 3′ cloning site AgeI (not destroyed)
  Sequencing primers: 5′ tggttgggataaggctggat; 3′ GFP reverse
Terms and licenses: Academic/Nonprofit Terms; Industry Terms: Not Available to Industry
How to cite: pAAV-DYRK1A-2A-mCherry was a gift from Vance Lemmon (Addgene plasmid # 118272 ; http://n2t.net/addgene:118272 ; RRID:Addgene_118272)
