[The description below was written by a language model from this plasmid's Addgene catalogue record, the feature table of its GenBank file and pLannotate feature annotations shown in this document.]
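Description:
pAAV-DYRK1A-2A-mCherry is an adeno-associated virus transfer plasmid that also serves as a mammalian expression vector, built on the pAAV-2A-mCherry backbone. It is about 7.7 kb in total and carries a 2,262 bp mouse Dyrk1a insert. In bacteria it replicates from a high-copy ColE1/pUC-type origin and is selected through the beta-lactamase (AmpR) gene. An f1 phage origin is also present. The record lists a recombination-deficient propagation strain, which is commonly chosen to keep the repeat-rich AAV ends intact.

The expression cassette lies between two AAV2 inverted terminal repeats, the cis elements needed to replicate and package the intervening DNA into AAV particles when Rep, Cap and helper functions are supplied in trans. Within it, the human CMV immediate-early enhancer and promoter are followed by a truncated human β-globin intron, which is included to improve transcript processing and expression. Downstream is the coding sequence for mouse DYRK1A, a dual-specificity kinase with serine/threonine and tyrosine kinase activity, cloned between EcoRI and AgeI sites. It is joined in frame to a Thosea asigna virus T2A peptide and mCherry, and the cassette ends in a human growth hormone polyadenylation signal. Ribosomal skipping at T2A yields two separate proteins from one transcript: DYRK1A retaining a short 2A remnant at its C-terminus, and free red fluorescent mCherry that marks expressing cells. The overlapping "10xHis" annotations fall inside the Dyrk1a coding region, so they most likely reflect a histidine-rich stretch of the kinase rather than an added affinity tag.

The sequencing-derived feature table is slightly shorter than the reference map and detects only fragments of the upstream ITR. The associated study concerns Dyrk kinases in doublecortin phosphorylation, cytoskeletal organization and neuronal morphology, which fits use of the plasmid to overexpress DYRK1A in fluorescently identifiable cells.
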