LOCUS       Exported 7656 bp ds-DNA circular SYN 12-MAY-2021
DEFINITION  Expresses mouse DYRK1A tagged with 2A peptide at it's C-terminus and
            mCherry in mammalian cells..
ACCESSION   .
VERSION     .
KEYWORDS    pAAV-DYRK1A-2A-mCherry
SOURCE      synthetic DNA construct
  ORGANISM  synthetic DNA construct
REFERENCE   1 (bases 1 to 7656)
  AUTHORS   Slepak TI, Salay LD, Lemmon VP, Bixby JL
  TITLE     Dyrk kinases regulate phosphorylation of doublecortin, cytoskeletal
            organization, and neuronal morphology.
  JOURNAL   Cytoskeleton (Hoboken). 2012 Jul;69(7):514-27. doi:
            10.1002/cm.21021. Epub 2012 Mar 7.
  PUBMED    22359282
REFERENCE   2 (bases 1 to 7656)
  AUTHORS   .
  TITLE     Direct Submission
  JOURNAL   Exported May 12, 2021 from SnapGene Server 1.1.58
            http://www.snapgene.com
FEATURES             Location/Qualifiers
     source          1..7656
                     /organism="synthetic DNA construct"
                     /mol_type="other DNA"
     repeat_region   1..141
                     /label=AAV2 ITR
                     /note="inverted terminal repeat of adeno-associated virus
                     serotype 2"
     repeat_region   12..141
                     /label=AAV2 ITR
     enhancer        221..524
                     /label=CMV enhancer
                     /note="human cytomegalovirus immediate early enhancer"
     promoter        525..727
                     /label=CMV promoter
                     /note="human cytomegalovirus (CMV) immediate early
                     promoter"
     primer_bind     678..698
                     /label=CMV-F
                     /note="Human CMV immediate early promoter, forward primer"
     primer_bind     724..748
                     /label=LNCX
                     /note="Human CMV promoter, forward primer"
     CDS             3123..3152
                     /codon_start=1
                     /product="10xHis affinity tag"
                     /label=10xHis
                     /translation="HHHHHHHHHH"
     CDS             3126..3155
                     /codon_start=1
                     /product="10xHis affinity tag"
                     /label=10xHis
                     /translation="HHHHHHHHHH"
     CDS             3129..3158
                     /codon_start=1
                     /product="10xHis affinity tag"
                     /label=10xHis
                     /translation="HHHHHHHHHH"
     CDS             3132..3161
                     /codon_start=1
                     /product="10xHis affinity tag"
                     /label=10xHis
                     /translation="HHHHHHHHHH"
     CDS             3600..3653
                     /codon_start=1
                     /product="2A peptide from Thosea asigna virus capsid
                     protein"
                     /label=T2A
                     /note="Eukaryotic ribosomes fail to insert a peptide bond
                     between the Gly and Pro residues, yielding separate
                     polypeptides."
                     /translation="EGRGSLLTCGDVEENPGP"
     CDS             3681..4388
                     /codon_start=1
                     /product="monomeric derivative of DsRed fluorescent protein
                     (Shaner et al., 2004)"
                     /label=mCherry
                     /note="mammalian codon-optimized"
                     /translation="VSKGEEDNMAIIKEFMRFKVHMEGSVNGHEFEIEGEGEGRPYEGT
                     QTAKLKVTKGGPLPFAWDILSPQFMYGSKAYVKHPADIPDYLKLSFPEGFKWERVMNFE
                     DGGVVTVTQDSSLQDGEFIYKVKLRGTNFPSDGPVMQKKTMGWEASSERMYPEDGALKG
                     EIKQRLKLKDGGHYDAEVKTTYKAKKPVQLPGAYNVNIKLDITSHNEDYTIVEQYERAE
                     GRHSTGGMDELYK"
     primer_bind     complement(3823..3841)
                     /label=mCherry-R
                     /note="mCherry, reverse primer"
     primer_bind     4091..4110
                     /label=mCherry-F
                     /note="mCherry, forward primer"
     polyA_signal    4403..4879
                     /label=hGH poly(A) signal
                     /note="human growth hormone polyadenylation signal"
     primer_bind     complement(4602..4621)
                     /label=hGH-PA-R
                     /note="Human growth hormone terminator, reverse primer"
     repeat_region   4919..5059
                     /label=AAV2 ITR
                     /note="inverted terminal repeat of adeno-associated virus
                     serotype 2"
     repeat_region   4919..5048
                     /label=AAV2 ITR
     rep_origin      5134..5589
                     /direction=RIGHT
                     /label=f1 ori
                     /note="f1 bacteriophage origin of replication; arrow
                     indicates direction of (+) strand synthesis"
     primer_bind     complement(5221..5240)
                     /label=F1ori-R
                     /note="F1 origin, reverse primer"
     primer_bind     5431..5452
                     /label=F1ori-F
                     /note="F1 origin, forward primer"
     primer_bind     complement(5606..5625)
                     /label=pRS-marker
                     /note="pRS vectors, use to sequence yeast selectable
                     marker"
     primer_bind     5725..5747
                     /label=pGEX 3'
                     /note="pGEX vectors, reverse primer"
     primer_bind     complement(5785..5803)
                     /label=pBRforEco
                     /note="pBR322 vectors, upsteam of EcoRI site, forward
                     primer"
     promoter        5871..5975
                     /gene="bla"
                     /label=AmpR promoter
     CDS             5976..6836
                     /codon_start=1
                     /gene="bla"
                     /product="beta-lactamase"
                     /label=AmpR
                     /note="confers resistance to ampicillin, carbenicillin, and
                     related antibiotics"
                     /translation="MSIQHFRVALIPFFAAFCLPVFAHPETLVKVKDAEDQLGARVGYI
                     ELDLNSGKILESFRPEERFPMMSTFKVLLCGAVLSRIDAGQEQLGRRIHYSQNDLVEYS
                     PVTEKHLTDGMTVRELCSAAITMSDNTAANLLLTTIGGPKELTAFLHNMGDHVTRLDRW
                     EPELNEAIPNDERDTTMPVAMATTLRKLLTGELLTLASRQQLIDWMEADKVAGPLLRSA
                     LPAGWFIADKSGAGERGSRGIIAALGPDGKPSRIVVIYTTGSQATMDERNRQIAEIGAS
                     LIKHW"
     primer_bind     complement(6194..6213)
                     /label=Amp-R
                     /note="Ampicillin resistance gene, reverse primer"
     rep_origin      7007..7595
                     /direction=RIGHT
                     /label=ori
                     /note="high-copy-number ColE1/pMB1/pBR322/pUC origin of
                     replication"
     primer_bind     7496..7515
                     /label=pBR322ori-F
                     /note="pBR322 origin, forward primer"
ORIGIN
        1 cctgcaggca gctgcgcgct cgctcgctca ctgaggccgc ccgggcaaag cccgggcgtc
       61 gggcgacctt tggtcgcccg gcctcagtga gcgagcgagc gcgcagagag ggagtggcca
      121 actccatcac taggggttcc tgcggccgca cgcgtggagc tagttattaa tagtaatcaa
      181 ttacggggtc attagttcat agcccatata tggagttccg cgttacataa cttacggtaa
      241 atggcccgcc tggctgaccg cccaacgacc cccgcccatt gacgtcaata atgacgtatg
      301 ttcccatagt aacgtcaata gggactttcc attgacgtca atgggtggag tatttacggt
      361 aaactgccca cttggcagta catcaagtgt atcatatgcc aagtacgccc cctattgacg
      421 tcaatgacgg taaatggccc gcctggcatt atgcccagta catgacctta tgggactttc
      481 ctacttggca gtacatctac gtattagtca tcgctattac catggtgatg cggttttggc
      541 agtacatcaa tgggcgtgga tagcggtttg actcacgggg atttccaagt ctccacccca
      601 ttgacgtcaa tgggagtttg ttttgcacca aaatcaacgg gactttccaa aatgtcgtaa
      661 caactccgcc ccattgacgc aaatgggcgg taggcgtgta cggtgggagg tctatataag
      721 cagagctcgt ttagtgaacc gtcagatcgc ctggagacgc catccacgct gttttgacct
      781 ccatagaaga caccgggacc gatccagcct ccgcggattc gaatcccggc cgggaacggt
      841 gcattggaac gcggattccc cgtgccaaga gtgacgtaag taccgcctat agagtctata
      901 ggcccacaaa aaatgctttc ttcttttaat atactttttt gtttatctta tttctaatac
      961 tttccctaat ctctttcttt cagggcaata atgatacaat gtatcatgcc tctttgcacc
     1021 attctaaaga ataacagtga taatttctgg gttaaggcaa tagcaatatt tctgcatata
     1081 aatatttctg catataaatt gtaactgatg taagaggttt catattgcta atagcagcta
     1141 caatccagct accattctgc ttttatttta tggttgggat aaggctggat tattctgagt
     1201 ccaagctagg cccttttgct aatcatgttc atacctctta tcttcctccc acagctcctg
     1261 ggcaacgtgc tggtctgtgt gctggcccat cactttggca aagaattggg attcgaacat
     1321 cgattgaatt catgcataca ggaggagaga cttcagcatg caaaccttca tctgtccggc
     1381 ttgcaccgtc gttctcattc catgctgctg gccttcagat ggctgcacag atgccccact
     1441 cacaccagta cagtgaccgt cgccagccga gcataagtga ccagcaggtg tctgccttac
     1501 catattctga ccagattcag caacctctaa ctaaccagag gcggatgccc caaaccttcc
     1561 gtgatccagc aactgctcct ctgagaaaac tctctgtgga cttgatcaaa acatacaagc
     1621 atattaatga ggtttactat gcaaaaaaga agcgaagaca ccaacagggc cagggggacg
     1681 attccagtca taagaaggag cggaaggttt acaatgatgg ttacgatgat gataactatg
     1741 attatattgt aaaaaacggg gaaaagtgga tggatcggta tgaaatcgac tccttaatag
     1801 gcaaaggttc atttggacag gttgtgaaag cttatgacag agtggagcaa gaatgggtcg
     1861 ccattaaaat catcaagaac aagaaagcgt ttctgaatca agcccagata gaagtgcggc
     1921 tgcttgagct catgaacaaa cacgacactg aaatgaagta ctacatagtg catttgaaac
     1981 gccactttat gtttcgaaac catctctgtt tagtgtttga aatgctgtcc tataatctct
     2041 atgatttgtt gagaaacacc aacttccgag gggtctcttt gaacctaaca cgaaagtttg
     2101 cgcaacagat gtgcacagca ttgctttttc ttgcgactcc agaacttagt atcattcact
     2161 gtgacttaaa gcctgagaac atccttctgt gtaaccccaa acggagtgca atcaagattg
     2221 ttgattttgg cagctcttgt cagttggggc agaggatata ccagtatatt cagagtcgct
     2281 tttatcggtc tccagaggtg ctactgggaa tgccttatga ccttgctatc gacatgtggt
     2341 cccttggatg tatcttggtt gaaatgcaca ctggagagcc tctgttcagt ggtgccaatg
     2401 aggtcgatca gatgaataaa atagtggaag tcttgggcat cccacctgct catattcttg
     2461 accaagcacc gaaagcaaga aagttctttg agaagttgcc cgatggcact tggagcttaa
     2521 agaagaccaa agatggaaaa cgggagtaca aaccaccagg aacccgtaaa cttcataata
     2581 ttcttggagt agaaacagga ggacctggcg ggcggcgtgc tggggaatcg ggtcatactg
     2641 tagctgacta cttgaagttc aaagacctca ttttaaggat gcttgattat gaccccaaaa
     2701 ctcggattca accttattat gccctgcagc acagtttttt caagaaaaca gctgatgaag
     2761 gtaccaacac aagtaacagt gtgtctacca gccctgcgat ggagcagtct cagtcttcag
     2821 gcaccacctc cagcacctcc tccagctcag gtggatcctc gggaacgagt aacagtggga
     2881 gagccaggtc ggatccgacg caccagcatc gacacagcgg tggacacttc gctgctgctg
     2941 tccaggccat ggactgtgag acacacagtc cccaggtgcg ccagcagttt ccggctcctc
     3001 tgggatggtc aggcactgaa gctcctacac aagtcactgt tgaaactcat cctgttcaag
     3061 agacaacctt tcatgtagcc ccccagcaga acgcattgca tcatcaccat ggaaacagtt
     3121 cccatcacca ccaccaccac catcaccacc accaccacca tggacagcaa gccttgggta
     3181 accggaccag gccaagggtc tacaattctc caacaaatag ctcctctacc caggattcta
     3241 tggaggttgg ccacagtcac cactccatga catccctgtc ttcctcaaca acttcttcct
     3301 cgacatcttc ctcctctact ggtaatcaag gcaatcaggc ctatcagaac cgcccagtgg
     3361 ctgctaacac cttggacttt ggacagaatg gagctatgga cgttaatttg accgtctact
     3421 ccaatccccg ccaagagact ggcatagctg gacatccaac ataccaattt tctgctaata
     3481 caggtcctgc acattacatg actgaaggac atctggcgat gagacaaggg gctgatagag
     3541 aagagtctcc catgacagga gtttgtgtgc aacagagtcc tgtagctagc tcgaccggtg
     3601 aaggccgcgg cagcctgctg acctgcggcg atgtggaaga aaacccgggc ccggcgccgg
     3661 gcagcactag tcggaagctt gtgagcaagg gcgaggagga taacatggcc atcatcaagg
     3721 agttcatgcg cttcaaggtg cacatggagg gctccgtgaa cggccacgag ttcgagatcg
     3781 agggcgaggg cgagggccgc ccctacgagg gcacccagac cgccaagctg aaggtgacca
     3841 agggtggccc cctgcccttc gcctgggaca tcctgtcccc tcagttcatg tacggctcca
     3901 aggcctacgt gaagcacccc gccgacatcc ccgactactt gaagctgtcc ttccccgagg
     3961 gcttcaagtg ggagcgcgtg atgaacttcg aggacggcgg cgtggtgacc gtgacccagg
     4021 actcctccct gcaggacggc gagttcatct acaaggtgaa gctgcgcggc accaacttcc
     4081 cctccgacgg ccccgtaatg cagaagaaga ccatgggctg ggaggcctcc tccgagcgga
     4141 tgtaccccga ggacggcgcc ctgaagggcg agatcaagca gaggctgaag ctgaaggacg
     4201 gcggccacta cgacgctgag gtcaagacca cctacaaggc caagaagccc gtgcagctgc
     4261 ccggcgccta caacgtcaac atcaagttgg acatcacctc ccacaacgag gactacacca
     4321 tcgtggaaca gtacgaacgc gccgagggcc gccactccac cggcggcatg gacgagctgt
     4381 acaagtaact cgagagatct acgggtggca tccctgtgac ccctccccag tgcctctcct
     4441 ggccctggaa gttgccactc cagtgcccac cagccttgtc ctaataaaat taagttgcat
     4501 cattttgtct gactaggtgt ccttctataa tattatgggg tggagggggg tggtatggag
     4561 caaggggcaa gttgggaaga caacctgtag ggcctgcggg gtctattggg aaccaagctg
     4621 gagtgcagtg gcacaatctt ggctcactgc aatctccgcc tcctgggttc aagcgattct
     4681 cctgcctcag cctcccgagt tgttgggatt ccaggcatgc atgaccaggc tcagctaatt
     4741 tttgtttttt tggtagagac ggggtttcac catattggcc aggctggtct ccaactccta
     4801 atctcaggtg atctacccac cttggcctcc caaattgctg ggattacagg cgtgaaccac
     4861 tgctcccttc cctgtccttc tgattttgta ggtaaccacg tgcggaccga gcggccgcag
     4921 gaacccctag tgatggagtt ggccactccc tctctgcgcg ctcgctcgct cactgaggcc
     4981 gggcgaccaa aggtcgcccg acgcccgggc tttgcccggg cggcctcagt gagcgagcga
     5041 gcgcgcagct gcctgcaggg gcgcctgatg cggtattttc tccttacgca tctgtgcggt
     5101 atttcacacc gcatannnnn nnnnnnnnnn nnnnnnnnnn nnnnnnnnnn nnnnnnnnnn
     5161 nnnnnnnnnn nnnnnnnnnn nnnnnnnnnn nnnnnnnnnn nnnnnnnnnn nnnnnnnnnn
     5221 nnnnnnnnnn nnnnnnnnnn nnnnnnnnnn nnnnnnncnn nnnnnnnnnn nnnnnnnnnn
     5281 nnnnnnnnnn nnnnnnnnnn nnnnnnnnnn nnnnnnnnnn nnnnnnnnnn nnnnnnnnnn
     5341 nnnnnnnnnn nnnnnnnnnn nnnnnnnnnn nnnnnnnnnn nnnnnnnnnn nnnnnnnnnc
     5401 ctttgacgtt ggagtccacg ttctttaata gtggactctt gttccaaact ggaacaacac
     5461 tcaaccctat ctcgggctat tcttttgatt tataagggat tttgccgatt tcggcctatt
     5521 ggttaaaaaa tgagctgatt taacaaaaat ttaacgcgaa ttttaacaaa atattaacgt
     5581 ttacaatttt atggtgcact ctcagtacaa tctgctctga tgccgcatag ttaagccagc
     5641 cccgacaccc gccaacaccc gctgacgcgc cctgacgggc ttgtctgctc ccggcatccg
     5701 cttacagaca agctgtgacc gtctccggga gctgcatgtg tcagaggttt tcaccgtcat
     5761 caccgaaacg cgcgagacga aagggcctcg tgatacgcct atttttatag gttaatgtca
     5821 tgataataat ggtttcttag acgtcaggtg gcacttttcg gggaaatgtg cgcggaaccc
     5881 ctatttgttt atttttctaa atacattcaa atatgtatcc gctcatgaga caataaccct
     5941 gataaatgct tcaataatat tgaaaaagga agagtatgag tattcaacat ttccgtgtcg
     6001 cccttattcc cttttttgcg gcattttgcc ttcctgtttt tgctcaccca gaaacgctgg
     6061 tgaaagtaaa agatgctgaa gatcagttgg gtgcacgagt gggttacatc gaactggatc
     6121 tcaacagcgg taagatcctt gagagttttc gccccgaaga acgttttcca atgatgagca
     6181 cttttaaagt tctgctatgt ggcgcggtat tatcccgtat tgacgccggg caagagcaac
     6241 tcggtcgccg catacactat tctcagaatg acttggttga gtactcacca gtcacagaaa
     6301 agcatcttac ggatggcatg acagtaagag aattatgcag tgctgccata accatgagtg
     6361 ataacactgc ggccaactta cttctgacaa cgatcggagg accgaaggag ctaaccgctt
     6421 ttttgcacaa catgggggat catgtaactc gccttgatcg ttgggaaccg gagctgaatg
     6481 aagccatacc aaacgacgag cgtgacacca cgatgcctgt agcaatggca acaacgttgc
     6541 gcaaactatt aactggcgaa ctacttactc tagcttcccg gcaacaatta atagactgga
     6601 tggaggcgga taaagttgca ggaccacttc tgcgctcggc ccttccggct ggctggttta
     6661 ttgctgataa atctggagcc ggtgagcgtg ggtctcgcgg tatcattgca gcactggggc
     6721 cagatggtaa gccctcccgt atcgtagtta tctacacgac ggggagtcag gcaactatgg
     6781 atgaacgaaa tagacagatc gctgagatag gtgcctcact gattaagcat tggtaactgt
     6841 cagaccaagt ttactcatat atactttaga ttgatttaaa acttcatttt taatttaaaa
     6901 ggatctaggt gaagatcctt tttgataatc tcatgaccaa aatcccttaa cgtgagtttt
     6961 cgttccactg agcgtcagac cccgtagaaa agatcaaagg atcttcttga gatccttttt
     7021 ttctgcgcgt aatctgctgc ttgcaaacaa aaaaaccacc gctaccagcg gtggtttgtt
     7081 tgccggatca agagctacca actctttttc cgaaggtaac tggcttcagc agagcgcaga
     7141 taccaaatac tgtccttcta gtgtagccgt agttaggcca ccacttcaag aactctgtag
     7201 caccgcctac atacctcgct ctgctaatcc tgttaccagt ggctgctgcc agtggcgata
     7261 agtcgtgtct taccgggttg gactcaagac gatagttacc ggataaggcg cagcggtcgg
     7321 gctgaacggg gggttcgtgc acacagccca gcttggagcg aacgacctac accgaactga
     7381 gatacctaca gcgtgagcta tgagaaagcg ccacgcttcc cgaagggaga aaggcggaca
     7441 ggtatccggt aagcggcagg gtcggaacag gagagcgcac gagggagctt ccagggggaa
     7501 acgcctggta tctttatagt cctgtcgggt ttcgccacct ctgacttgag cgtcgatttt
     7561 tgtgatgctc gtcagggggg cggagcctat ggaaaaacgc cagcaacgcg gcctttttac
     7621 ggttcctggc cttttgctgg ccttttgctc acatgt
//
