Features (pLannotate 1.2.2; 18 found; start..end, strand, type, name):
     12..39      +  repeat_region  AAV2 ITR (fragment): inverted terminal repeat of adeno-associated virus serotype 2 inverted
     68..95      +  repeat_region  AAV2 ITR (fragment): inverted terminal repeat of adeno-associated virus serotype 2 inverted
    206..509     +  enhancer       CMV enhancer: human cytomegalovirus immediate early enhancer
    510..713     +  promoter       CMV promoter: human cytomegalovirus (CMV) immediate early promoter
    862..889     +  intron         CMV intron (fragment): modified intron A from human cytomegalovirus (CMV)
    894..1240    +  intron         β-globin intron (fragment): internally truncated intron from human β-globin
   1244..1291    +  CDS            HBB (fragment): HBB_COLGU - Experimental evidence at transcript level: Swiss-Prot protein existence level 2. Involved in oxygen transport from the lung to the various peripheral tissues. From Colobus guereza (Mantled guereza) (Eastern black-and-white colobus monkey).
   1318..3579    +  CDS            Dyrk1a: DYR1A_MOUSE - Also known as Dyrk. Experimental evidence at protein level: Swiss-Prot protein existence level 1. Dual-specificity kinase which possesses both serine/threonine and tyrosine kinase activities. May play a role in a signaling pathway regulating nuclear functions of cell proliferation. Modulates alternative splicing by phosphorylating the splice factor SRSF6 (By similarity). Exhibits a substrate preference for proline at position P+1 and arginine at position P-3. Has pro-survival function and negatively regulates the apoptotic process. Promotes cell survival upon genotoxic stress thr
   3664..4371    +  CDS            mCherry: mCherry is a basic (constitutively fluorescent) red fluorescent protein published in 2004, derived from Discosoma sp.. It is reported to be a very rapidly-maturing monomer with low acid sensitivity.
   4389..4865    +  polyA_signal   hGH poly(A) signal: human growth hormone polyadenylation signal
   4905..5045    +  repeat_region  AAV2 ITR: inverted terminal repeat of adeno-associated virus serotype 2 inverted
   5050..5101    -  misc_feature   bom (fragment): basis of mobility region from pBR322
   5120..5575    +  rep_origin     f1 ori (sequence partly withheld): f1 bacteriophage origin of replication; arrow indicates direction of (+) strand synthesis
   5576..5625    -  misc_feature   bom (fragment): basis of mobility region from pBR322
   5727..5762    -  CDS            rop (fragment): Rop protein, which maintains plasmids at low copy number; rop
   5857..5961    +  promoter       AmpR promoter: bla
   5962..6822    +  CDS            AmpR: β-lactamase; bla; confers resistance to ampicillin, carbenicillin, and related antibiotics
   6993..7581    +  rep_origin     ori: high-copy-number ColE1/pMB1/pBR322/pUC origin of replication
>Addgene plasmid #118272 | pAAV-DYRK1A-2A-mCherry | addgene full sequence | sequence record 229471 | Addgene NGS Result
CCTGCAGGCAGCTGCGCGCTCGCTCGCTCACTGAGGCCGCCCGGGCGTCGGGCGACCTTTGGTCGCCCGG
CCTCAGTGAGCGAGCGAGCGCGCAGAGAGGGAGTGGCCAACTCCATCACTAGGGGTTCCTGCGGCCGCAC
GCGTCTAGTTATTAATAGTAATCAATTACGGGGTCATTAGTTCATAGCCCATATATGGAGTTCCGCGTTA
CATAACTTACGGTAAATGGCCCGCCTGGCTGACCGCCCAACGACCCCCGCCCATTGACGTCAATAATGAC
GTATGTTCCCATAGTAACGCCAATAGGGACTTTCCATTGACGTCAATGGGTGGAGTATTTACGGTAAACT
GCCCACTTGGCAGTACATCAAGTGTATCATATGCCAAGTACGCCCCCTATTGACGTCAATGACGGTAAAT
GGCCCGCCTGGCATTATGCCCAGTACATGACCTTATGGGACTTTCCTACTTGGCAGTACATCTACGTATT
AGTCATCGCTATTACCATGGTGATGCGGTTTTGGCAGTACATCAATGGGCGTGGATAGCGGTTTGACTCA
CGGGGATTTCCAAGTCTCCACCCCATTGACGTCAATGGGAGTTTGTTTTGGCACCAAAATCAACGGGACT
TTCCAAAATGTCGTAACAACTCCGCCCCATTGACGCAAATGGGCGGTAGGCGTGTACGGTGGGAGGTCTA
TATAAGCAGAGCTCGTTTAGTGAACCGTCAGATCGCCTGGAGACGCCATCCACGCTGTTTTGACCTCCAT
AGAAGACACCGGGACCGATCCAGCCTCCGCGGATTCGAATCCCGGCCGGGAACGGTGCATTGGAACGCGG
ATTCCCCGTGCCAAGAGTGACGTAAGTACCGCCTATAGAGTCTATAGGCCCACAAAAAATGCTTTCTTCT
TTTAATATACTTTTTTGTTTATCTTATTTCTAATACTTTCCCTAATCTCTTTCTTTCAGGGCAATAATGA
TACAATGTATCATGCCTCTTTGCACCATTCTAAAGAATAACAGTGATAATTTCTGGGTTAAGGCAATAGC
AATATTTCTGCATATAAATATTTCTGCATATAAATTGTAACTGATGTAAGAGGTTTCATATTGCTAATAG
CAGCTACAATCCAGCTACCATTCTGCTTTTATTTTATGGTTGGGATAAGGCTGGATTATTCTGAGTCCAA
GCTAGGCCCTTTTGCTAATCATGTTCATACCTCTTATCTTCCTCCCACAGCTCCTGGGCAACGTGCTGGT
CTGTGTGCTGGCCCATCACTTTGGCAAAGAATTGGGATTCGAACATCGATTGAATTCATGCATACAGGAG
GAGAGACTTCAGCATGCAAACCTTCATCTGTCCGGCTTGCACCGTCGTTCTCATTCCATGCTGCTGGCCT
TCAGATGGCTGCACAGATGCCCCACTCACACCAGTACAGTGACCGTCGCCAGCCGAGCATAAGTGACCAG
CAGGTGTCTGCCTTACCATATTCTGACCAGATTCAGCAACCTCTAACTAACCAGAGGCGGATGCCCCAAA
CCTTCCGTGATCCAGCAACTGCTCCTCTGAGAAAACTCTCTGTGGACTTGATCAAAACATACAAGCATAT
TAATGAGGTTTACTATGCAAAAAAGAAGCGAAGACACCAACAGGGCCAGGGGGACGATTCCAGTCATAAG
AAGGAGCGGAAGGTTTACAATGATGGTTACGATGATGATAACTATGATTATATTGTAAAAAACGGGGAAA
AGTGGATGGATCGGTATGAAATCGACTCCTTAATAGGCAAAGGTTCATTTGGACAGGTTGTGAAAGCTTA
TGACAGAGTGGAGCAAGAATGGGTCGCCATTAAAATCATCAAGAACAAGAAAGCGTTTCTGAATCAAGCC
CAGATAGAAGTGCGGCTGCTTGAGCTCATGAACAAACACGACACTGAAATGAAGTACTACATAGTGCATT
TGAAACGCCACTTTATGTTTCGAAACCATCTCTGTTTAGTGTTTGAAATGCTGTCCTATAATCTCTATGA
TTTGTTGAGAAACACCAACTTCCGAGGGGTCTCTTTGAACCTAACACGAAAGTTTGCGCAACAGATGTGC
ACAGCATTGCTTTTTCTTGCGACTCCAGAACTTAGTATCATTCACTGTGACTTAAAGCCTGAGAACATCC
TTCTGTGTAACCCCAAACGGAGTGCAATCAAGATTGTTGATTTTGGCAGCTCTTGTCAGTTGGGGCAGAG
GATATACCAGTATATTCAGAGTCGCTTTTATCGGTCTCCAGAGGTGCTACTGGGAATGCCTTATGACCTT
GCTATCGACATGTGGTCCCTTGGATGTATCTTGGTTGAAATGCACACTGGAGAGCCTCTGTTCAGTGGTG
CCAATGAGGTCGATCAGATGAATAAAATAGTGGAAGTCTTGGGCATCCCACCTGCTCATATTCTTGACCA
AGCACCGAAAGCAAGAAAGTTCTTTGAGAAGTTGCCCGATGGCACTTGGAGCTTAAAGAAGACCAAAGAT
GGAAAACGGGAGTACAAACCACCAGGAACCCGTAAACTTCATAATATTCTTGGAGTAGAAACAGGAGGAC
CTGGCGGGCGGCGTGCTGGGGAATCGGGTCATACTGTAGCTGACTACTTGAAGTTCAAAGACCTCATTTT
AAGGATGCTTGATTATGACCCCAAAACTCGGATTCAACCTTATTATGCCCTGCAGCACAGTTTTTTCAAG
AAAACAGCTGATGAAGGTACCAACACAAGTAACAGTGTGTCTACCAGCCCTGCGATGGAGCAGTCTCAGT
CTTCAGGCACCACCTCCAGCACCTCCTCCAGCTCAGGTGGATCCTCGGGAACGAGTAACAGTGGGAGAGC
CAGGTCGGATCCGACGCACCAGCATCGACACAGCGGTGGACACTTCGCTGCTGCTGTCCAGGCCATGGAC
TGTGAGACACACAGTCCCCAGGTGCGCCAGCAGTTTCCGGCTCCTCTGGGATGGTCAGGCACTGAAGCTC
CTACACAAGTCACTGTTGAAACTCATCCTGTTCAAGAGACAACCTTTCATGTAGCCCCCCAGCAGAACGC
ATTGCATCATCACCATGGAAACAGTTCCCATCACCACCACCACCACCATCACCACCACCACCACCATGGA
CAGCAAGCCTTGGGTAACCGGACCAGGCCAAGGGTCTACAATTCTCCAACAAATAGCTCCTCTACCCAGG
ATTCTATGGAGGTTGGCCACAGTCACCACTCCATGACATCCCTGTCTTCCTCAACAACTTCTTCCTCGAC
ATCTTCCTCCTCTACTGGTAATCAAGGCAATCAGGCCTATCAGAACCGCCCAGTGGCTGCTAACACCTTG
GACTTTGGACAGAATGGAGCTATGGACGTTAATTTGACCGTCTACTCCAATCCCCGCCAAGAGACTGGCA
TAGCTGGACATCCAACATACCAATTTTCTGCTAATACAGGTCCTGCACATTACATGACTGAAGGACATCT
GGCGATGAGACAAGGGGCTGATAGAGAAGAGTCTCCCATGACAGGAGTTTGTGTGCAACAGAGTCCTGTA
GCTAGCTCGACCGGTGAAGGCCGCGGCAGCCTGCTGACCTGCGGCGATGTGGAAGAAAACCCGGGCCCGG
CGCCGGGCAGCACTAGTCGGAAGCTTGTGAGCAAGGGCGAGGAGGATAACATGGCCATCATCAAGGAGTT
CATGCGCTTCAAGGTGCACATGGAGGGCTCCGTGAACGGCCACGAGTTCGAGATCGAGGGCGAGGGCGAG
GGCCGCCCCTACGAGGGCACCCAGACCGCCAAGCTGAAGGTGACCAAGGGTGGCCCCCTGCCCTTCGCCT
GGGACATCCTGTCCCCTCAGTTCATGTACGGCTCCAAGGCCTACGTGAAGCACCCCGCCGACATCCCCGA
CTACTTGAAGCTGTCCTTCCCCGAGGGCTTCAAGTGGGAGCGCGTGATGAACTTCGAGGACGGCGGCGTG
GTGACCGTGACCCAGGACTCCTCCCTGCAGGACGGCGAGTTCATCTACAAGGTGAAGCTGCGCGGCACCA
ACTTCCCCTCCGACGGCCCCGTAATGCAGAAGAAGACCATGGGCTGGGAGGCCTCCTCCGAGCGGATGTA
CCCCGAGGACGGCGCCCTGAAGGGCGAGATCAAGCAGAGGCTGAAGCTGAAGGACGGCGGCCACTACGAC
GCTGAGGTCAAGACCACCTACAAGGCCAAGAAGCCCGTGCAGCTGCCCGGCGCCTACAACGTCAACATCA
AGTTGGACATCACCTCCCACAACGAGGACTACACCATCGTGGAACAGTACGAACGCGCCGAGGGCCGCCA
CTCCACCGGCGGCATGGACGAGCTGTACAAGTAACTCGAGAGATCTACGGGTGGCATCCCTGTGACCCCT
CCCCAGTGCCTCTCCTGGCCCTGGAAGTTGCCACTCCAGTGCCCACCAGCCTTGTCCTAATAAAATTAAG
TTGCATCATTTTGTCTGACTAGGTGTCCTTCTATAATATTATGGGGTGGAGGGGGGTGGTATGGAGCAAG
GGGCAAGTTGGGAAGACAACCTGTAGGGCCTGCGGGGTCTATTGGGAACCAAGCTGGAGTGCAGTGGCAC
AATCTTGGCTCACTGCAATCTCCGCCTCCTGGGTTCAAGCGATTCTCCTGCCTCAGCCTCCCGAGTTGTT
GGGATTCCAGGCATGCATGACCAGGCTCAGCTAATTTTTGTTTTTTTGGTAGAGACGGGGTTTCACCATA
TTGGCCAGGCTGGTCTCCAACTCCTAATCTCAGGTGATCTACCCACCTTGGCCTCCCAAATTGCTGGGAT
TACAGGCGTGAACCACTGCTCCCTTCCCTGTCCTTCTGATTTTGTAGGTAACCACGTGCGGACCGAGCGG
CCGCAGGAACCCCTAGTGATGGAGTTGGCCACTCCCTCTCTGCGCGCTCGCTCGCTCACTGAGGCCGGGC
GACCAAAGGTCGCCCGACGCCCGGGCTTTGCCCGGGCGGCCTCAGTGAGCGAGCGAGCGCGCAGCTGCCT
GCAGGGGCGCCTGATGCGGTATTTTCTCCTTACGCATCTGTGCGGTATTTCACACCGCATA
[95 nt withheld, positions 5102-5196]
T
[46 nt withheld, positions 5198-5243]
C
[141 nt withheld, positions 5245-5385]
CCTTTGACGTTGGAGTCCACGTTCTTTAATAGTGGACTCTTGTTCCAAACTGGAACAACACTCAACTCTA
TCTCGGGCTATTCTTTTGATTTATAAGGGATTTTGCCGATTTCGGTCTATTGGTTAAAAAATGAGCTGAT
TTAACAAAAATTTAACGCGAATTTTAACAAAATATTAACGTTTACAATTTTATGGTGCACTCTCAGTACA
ATCTGCTCTGATGCCGCATAGTTAAGCCAGCCCCGACACCCGCCAACACCCGCTGACGCGCCCTGACGGG
CTTGTCTGCTCCCGGCATCCGCTTACAGACAAGCTGTGACCGTCTCCGGGAGCTGCATGTGTCAGAGGTT
TTCACCGTCATCACCGAAACGCGCGAGACGAAAGGGCCTCGTGATACGCCTATTTTTATAGGTTAATGTC
ATGATAATAATGGTTTCTTAGACGTCAGGTGGCACTTTTCGGGGAAATGTGCGCGGAACCCCTATTTGTT
TATTTTTCTAAATACATTCAAATATGTATCCGCTCATGAGACAATAACCCTGATAAATGCTTCAATAATA
TTGAAAAAGGAAGAGTATGAGTATTCAACATTTCCGTGTCGCCCTTATTCCCTTTTTTGCGGCATTTTGC
CTTCCTGTTTTTGCTCACCCAGAAACGCTGGTGAAAGTAAAAGATGCTGAAGATCAGTTGGGTGCACGAG
TGGGTTACATCGAACTGGATCTCAACAGCGGTAAGATCCTTGAGAGTTTTCGCCCCGAAGAACGTTTTCC
AATGATGAGCACTTTTAAAGTTCTGCTATGTGGCGCGGTATTATCCCGTATTGACGCCGGGCAAGAGCAA
CTCGGTCGCCGCATACACTATTCTCAGAATGACTTGGTTGAGTACTCACCAGTCACAGAAAAGCATCTTA
CGGATGGCATGACAGTAAGAGAATTATGCAGTGCTGCCATAACCATGAGTGATAACACTGCGGCCAACTT
ACTTCTGACAACGATCGGAGGACCGAAGGAGCTAACCGCTTTTTTGCACAACATGGGGGATCATGTAACT
CGCCTTGATCGTTGGGAACCGGAGCTGAATGAAGCCATACCAAACGACGAGCGTGACACCACGATGCCTG
TAGCAATGGCAACAACGTTGCGCAAACTATTAACTGGCGAACTACTTACTCTAGCTTCCCGGCAACAATT
AATAGACTGGATGGAGGCGGATAAAGTTGCAGGACCACTTCTGCGCTCGGCCCTTCCGGCTGGCTGGTTT
ATTGCTGATAAATCTGGAGCCGGTGAGCGTGGGTCTCGCGGTATCATTGCAGCACTGGGGCCAGATGGTA
AGCCCTCCCGTATCGTAGTTATCTACACGACGGGGAGTCAGGCAACTATGGATGAACGAAATAGACAGAT
CGCTGAGATAGGTGCCTCACTGATTAAGCATTGGTAACTGTCAGACCAAGTTTACTCATATATACTTTAG
ATTGATTTAAAACTTCATTTTTAATTTAAAAGGATCTAGGTGAAGATCCTTTTTGATAATCTCATGACCA
AAATCCCTTAACGTGAGTTTTCGTTCCACTGAGCGTCAGACCCCGTAGAAAAGATCAAAGGATCTTCTTG
AGATCCTTTTTTTCTGCGCGTAATCTGCTGCTTGCAAACAAAAAAACCACCGCTACCAGCGGTGGTTTGT
TTGCCGGATCAAGAGCTACCAACTCTTTTTCCGAAGGTAACTGGCTTCAGCAGAGCGCAGATACCAAATA
CTGTTCTTCTAGTGTAGCCGTAGTTAGGCCACCACTTCAAGAACTCTGTAGCACCGCCTACATACCTCGC
TCTGCTAATCCTGTTACCAGTGGCTGCTGCCAGTGGCGATAAGTCGTGTCTTACCGGGTTGGACTCAAGA
CGATAGTTACCGGATAAGGCGCAGCGGTCGGGCTGAACGGGGGGTTCGTGCACACAGCCCAGCTTGGAGC
GAACGACCTACACCGAACTGAGATACCTACAGCGTGAGCTATGAGAAAGCGCCACGCTTCCCGAAGGGAG
AAAGGCGGACAGGTATCCGGTAAGCGGCAGGGTCGGAACAGGAGAGCGCACGAGGGAGCTTCCAGGGGGA
AACGCCTGGTATCTTTATAGTCCTGTCGGGTTTCGCCACCTCTGACTTGAGCGTCGATTTTTGTGATGCT
CGTCAGGGGGGCGGAGCCTATGGAAAAACGCCAGCAACGCGGCCTTTTTACGGTTCCTGGCCTTTTGCTG
GCCTTTTGCTCACATGT
